>Addgene plasmid #155143 | pBEL1305 | addgene full sequence | sequence record 309846 | Addgene NGS Result
ACCCACGCCGAAACAAGCGCTCATGAGCCCGAAGTGGCGAGCCCGATCTTCCCCATCGGTGATGTCGGCG
ATATAGGCGCCAGCAACCGCACCTGTGGCGCCGGTGATGCCGGCCACGATGCGTCCGGCGTAGAGGATCG
AGATCTCGATCCCGCGAAATTAATACGACTCACTATAGGGGAATTGTGAGCGGATAACAATTCCCCTCTA
GAAATAATTTTGTTTAACTTTGGCCCAGGAGATATACATATGCATCACCACCATCACCATGAAAATCTGT
ATTTTCAGATGGAGCAGTCTGTGGCGAATTTAGTCGATATGCGCGATGTCAGTTTTACGCGTGGCAATCG
CTGCATCTTCGATAATATTTCCCTGACCGTGCCGCGAGGGAAGATCACGGCGATCATGGGGCCATCGGGC
ATCGGTAAAACGACGCTACTCCGTCTGATTGGCGGGCAAATCGCACCAGATCATGGTGAGATCCTTTTCG
ATGGTGAGAATATTCCGGCGATGTCTCGTTCGCGCCTGTATACAGTGCGCAAACGGATGAGCATGTTATT
TCAGTCCGGGGCGTTGTTCACTGATATGAACGTATTTGACAACGTCGCCTATCCACTGCGCGAACATACC
CAACTTCCCGCGCCATTGTTGCATAGTACGGTGATGATGAAGCTGGAGGCCGTGGGGCTGCGTGGAGCGG
CTAAACTAATGCCTTCTGAACTTTCCGGTGGGATGGCGCGGCGTGCAGCGCTGGCGCGTGCGATTGCGCT
GGAGCCGGATCTCATCATGTTTGATGAACCTTTTGTTGGGCAAGATCCCATCACCATGGGCGTACTGGTG
AAGCTGATTTCTGAGCTGAACAGCGCGCTGGGCGTGACTTGTGTGGTGGTTTCTCACGATGTGCCGGAAG
TGTTAAGTATTGCGGATCACGCCTGGATCCTGGCGGACAAAAAAATTGTCGCTCATGGCAGTGCCCAGGC
GTTGCAGGCGAATCCTGATCCGCGCGTACGTCAGTTTCTGGACGGGATAGCTGACGGGCCTGTTCCGTTC
CGCTATCCTGCCGGCGATTATCACGCTGATCTTTTACCAGGGAGTTAAGCCACTCATGAGCGAGTCACTG
AGCTGGATGCAGACGGGTGACACGCTGGCGTTATCCGGAGAGCTGGATCAGGACGTTTTGCTACCGCTTT
GGGAAATGCGTGAGGAAGCGGTGAAGGGGATTACCTGCATCGATCTTAGCCGTGTCTCCCGCGTGGATAC
GGGGGGACTGGCACTGCTGCTCCATCTTATCGATCTGGCGAAAAAGCAGGGCAACAATGTGACGCTTCAG
GGGGTAAACGACAAAGTGTATACCCTGGCGAAATTGTATAATTTGCCTGCTGATGTTCTGCCTCGTTAAG
AGAGACCGGCCGGCCGATCCGGCTGCTAACAAAGCCCGAAAGGAAGCTGAGTTGGCTGCTGCCACCGCTG
AGCAATAACTAGCATAACCCCTTGGGGCCTCTAAACGGGTCTTGAGGGGTTTTTTGCTGAAAGGAGGAAC
TATATCCGGATTGGCGAATGGG
[124 nt withheld, positions 1563-1686]
C
[91 nt withheld, positions 1688-1778]
A
[49 nt withheld, positions 1780-1828]
CCTTTGACGTTGGAGTCCACGTTCTTT
[37 nt withheld, positions 1856-1892]
ACCCTATCTCGGTCTATTCTTTTGATTTATAAGGGATTTTGCCGATTTCGGCCTATTGGTTAAAAAATGA
GCTGATTTAACAAAAATTTAACGCGAATTTTAACAAAATATTAACGCTTACAATTTAGGTGGCACTTTTC
GGGGAACGACGACCTGCAGCCAAGCTAGCTTGGCTGGACGTAAACTCCTCTTCAGACCTAATAACTTCGT
ATAGCATACATTATACGAAGTTATATTAAGGGTTATTGAATATGATCGGAATTGGGCTGCAGGAATTCGA
TAGCTTGGCTGCAGGTCGACCTCGAGGATGTGCGCGGAACCCCTATTTGTTTATTTTTCTAAATACATTC
AAATATGTATCCGCTCATGAGACAATAACCCTGATAAATGCTTCAATAATATTGAAAAAGGAAGAGTATG
AGTATTCAACATTTCCGTGTCGCCCTTATTCCCTTTTTTGCGGCATTTTGCCTTCCTGTTTTTGCTCACC
CAGAAACGCTGGTGAAAGTAAAAGATGCTGAAGATCAGTTGGGTGCACGAGTGGGTTACATCGAACTGGA
TCTCAACAGCGGTAAGATCCTTGAGAGTTTTCGCCCCGAAGAACGTTTTCCAATGATGAGCACTTTTAAA
GTTCTGCTATGTGGCGCGGTATTATCCCGTATTGACGCCGGGCAAGAGCAACTCGGTCGCCGCATACACT
ATTCTCAGAATGACTTGGTTGAGTACTCACCAGTCACAGAAAAGCATCTTACGGATGGCATGACAGTAAG
AGAATTATGCAGTGCTGCCATAACCATGAGTGATAACACTGCGGCCAACTTACTTCTGACAACGATCGGA
GGACCGAAGGAGCTAACCGCTTTTTTGCACAACATGGGGGATCATGTAACTCGCCTTGATCGTTGGGAAC
CGGAGCTGAATGAAGCCATACCAAACGACGAGCGTGACACCACGATGCCTGCAGCAATGGCAACAACGTT
GCGCAAACTATTAACTGGCGAACTACTTACTCTAGCTTCCCGGCAACAATTAATAGACTGGATGGAGGCG
GATAAAGTTGCAGGACCACTTCTGCGCTCGGCCCTTCCGGCTGGCTGGTTTATTGCTGATAAATCTGGAG
CCGGTGAGCGTGGCTCTCGCGGTATCATTGCAGCACTGGGGCCAGATGGTAAGCCCTCCCGTATCGTAGT
TATCTACACGACGGGGAGTCAGGCAACTATGGATGAACGAAATAGACAGATCGCTGAGATAGGTGCCTCA
CTGATTAAGCATTGGTAACTGTCAGACCAAGTTTACTCATATATACTTTAGATTGATTTAAAACTTCATT
TTTAATTTAAAAGGATCTAGGTGAAGATCCTTTTTGATAATCTCATGACCAAAATCCCTTAACGTGAGTT
TTCGTTCCACTGAGCGTCAGACCCCGTAGAAAAGATCAAAGGATCTTCTTGAGATCCTTTTTTTCTGCGC
GTAATCTGCTGCTTGCAAACAAAAAAACCACCGCTACCAGCGGTGGTTTGTTTGCCGGATCAAGAGCTAC
CAACTCTTTTTCCGAAGGTAACTGGCTTCAGCAGAGCGCAGATACCAAATACTGTCCTTCTAGTGTAGCC
GTAGTTAGGCCACCACTTCAAGAACTCTGTAGCACCGCCTACATACCTCGCTCTGCTAATCCTGTTACCA
GTGGCTGCTGCCAGTGGCGATAAGTCGTGTCTTACCGGGTTGGACTCAAGACGATAGTTACCGGATAAGG
CGCAGCGGTCGGGCTGAACGGGGGGTTCGTGCACACAGCCCAGCTTGGAGCGAACGACCTACACCGAACT
GAGATACCTACAGCGTGAGCTATGAGAAAGCGCCACGCTTCCCGAAGGGAGAAAGGCGGACAGGTATCCG
GTAAGCGGCAGGGTCGGAACAGGAGAGCGCACGAGGGAGCTTCCAGGGGGAAACGCCTGGTATCTTTATA
GTCCTGTCGGGTTTCGCCACCTCTGACTTGAGCGTCGATTTTTGTGATGCTCGTCAGGGGGGCGGAGCCT
ATGGAAAAACGCCAGCAACGCGGCCTTTTTACGGTTCCTGGCCTTTTGCTGGCCTTTTGCTCACATGTTC
TTTCCTGCGTTATCCCCTGATTCTGTGGATAACCGTATTACCGCCTTTGAGTGAGCTGATACCGCTCGCC
GCAGCCGAACGACCGAGCGCAGCGAGTCAGTGAGCGAGGAAGCGGAAGAGCGCCTGATGCGGTATTTTCT
CCTTACGCATCTGTGCGGTATTTCACACCGCAATGGTGCACTCTCAGTACAATCTGCTCTGATGCCGCAT
AGTTAAGCCAGTATACACTCCGCTATCGCTACGTGACTGGGTCATGGCTGCGCCCCGACACCCGCCAACA
CCCGCTGACGCGCCCTGACGGGCTTGTCTGCTCCCGGCATCCGCTTACAGACAAGCTGTGACCGTCTCCG
GGAGCTGCATGTGTCAGAGGTTTTCACCGTCATCACCGAAACGCGCGAGGCAGCTGCGGTAAAGCTCATC
AGCGTGGTCGTGAAGCGATTCACAGATGTCTGCCTGTTCATCCGCGTCCAGCTCGTTGAGTTTCTCCAGA
AGCGTTAATGTCTGGCTTCTGATAAAGCGGGCCATGTTAAGGGCGGTTTTTTCCTGTTTGGTCACTGATG
CCTCCGTGTAAGGGGGATTTCTGTTCATGGGGGTAATGATACCGATGAAACGAGAGAGGATGCTCACGAT
ACGGGTTACTGATGATGAACATGCCCGGTTACTGGAACGTTGTGAGGGTAAACAACTGGCGGTATGGATG
CGGCGGGACCAGAGAAAAATCACTCAGGGTCAATGCCAGCGCTTCGTTAATACAGATGTAGGTGTTCCAC
AGGGTAGCCAGCAGCATCCTGCGATGCAGATCCGGAACATAATGGTGCAGGGCGCTGACTTCCGCGTTTC
CAGACTTTACGAAACACGGAAACCGAAGACCATTCATGTTGTTGCTCAGGTCGCAGACGTTTTGCAGCAG
CAGTCGCTTCACGTTCGCTCGCGTATCGGTGATTCATTCTGCTAACCAGTAAGGCAACCCCGCCAGCCTA
GCCGGGTCCTCAACGACAGGAGCACGATCATGCGCACCCGTGGGGCCGCCATGCCGGCGATAATGGCCTG
CTTCTCGCCGAAACGTTTGGTGGCGGGACCAGTGACGAAGGCTTGAGCGAGGGCGTGCAAGATTCCGAAT
ACCGCAAGCGACAGGCCGATCATCGTCGCGCTCCAGCGAAAGCGGTCCTCGCCGAAAATGACCCAGAGCG
CTGCCGGCACCTGTCCTACGAGTTGCATGATAAAGAAGACAGTCATAAGTGCGGCGACGATAGTCATGCC
CCGCGCCCACCGGAAGGAGCTGACTGGGTTGAAGGCTCTCAAGGGCATCGGTCGAGATCCCGGTGCCTAA
TGAGTGAGCTAACTTACATTAATTGCGTTGCGCTCACTGCCCGCTTTCCAGTCGGGAAACCTGTCGTGCC
AGCTGCATTAATGAATCGGCCAACGCGCGGGGAGAGGCGGTTTGCGTATTGGGCGCCAGGGTGGTTTTTC
TTTTCACCAGTGAGACGGGCAACAGCTGATTGCCCTTCACCGCCTGGCCCTGAGAGAGTTGCAGCAAGCG
GTCCACGCTGGTTTGCCCCAGCAGGCGAAAATCCTGTTTGATGGTGGTTAACGGCGGGATATAACATGAG
CTGTCTTCGGTATCGTCGTATCCCACTACCGAGATATCCGCACCAACGCGCAGCCCGGACTCGGTAATGG
CGCGCATTGCGCCCAGCGCCATCTGATCGTTGGCAACCAGCATCGCAGTGGGAACGATGCCCTCATTCAG
CATTTGCATGGTTTGTTGAAAACCGGACATGGCACTCCAGTCGCCTTCCCGTTCCGCTATCGGCTGAATT
TGATTGCGAGTGAGATATTTATGCCAGCCAGCCAGACGCAGACGCGCCGAGACAGAACTTAATGGGCCCG
CTAACAGCGCGATTTGCTGGTGACCCAATGCGACCAGATGCTCCACGCCCAGTCGCGTACCGTCTTCATG
GGAGAAAATAATACTGTTGATGGGTGTCTGGTCAGAGACATCAAGAAATAACGCCGGAACATTAGTGCAG
GCAGCTTCCACAGCAATGGCATCCTGGTCATCCAGCGGATAGTTAATGATCAGCCCACTGACGCGTTGCG
CGAGAAGATTGTGCACCGCCGCTTTACAGGCTTCGACGCCGCTTCGTTCTACCATCGACACCACCACGCT
GGCACCCAGTTGATCGGCGCGAGATTTAATCGCCGCGACAATTTGCGACGGCGCGTGCAGGGCCAGACTG
GAGGTGGCAACGCCAATCAGCAACGACTGTTTGCCCGCCAGTTGTTGTGCCACGCGGTTGGGAATGTAAT
TCAGCTCCGCCATCGCCGCTTCCACTTTTTCCCGCGTTTTCGCAGAAACGTGGCTGGCCTGGTTCACCAC
GCGGGAAACGGTCTGATAAGAGACACCGGCATACTCTGCGACATCGTATAACGTTACTGGTTTCACATTC
ACCACCCTGAATTGACTCTCTTCCGGGCGCTATCATGCCATACCGCGAAAGGTTTTGCGCCATTCGATGG
TGTCCGGGATCTCGACGCTCTCCCTTATGCGACTCCTGCATTAGGAAGCAGCCCAGTAGTAGGTTGAGGC
CGTTGAGCACCGCCGCCGCAAGGAATGGTGCATGCAAGGAGATGGCGCCCAACAGTCCCCCGGCCACGGG
GCCTGCCACCAT
Features (pLannotate 1.2.2; 20 found; start..end, strand, type, name):
    161..179     +  promoter       T7 promoter: promoter for bacteriophage T7 RNA polymerase
    180..204     +  protein_bind   lac operator: The lac repressor binds to the lac operator to inhibit transcription in E. coli. This inhibition can be relieved by adding lactose or isopropyl-β-D-thiogalactopyranoside (IPTG). lac repressor encoded by lacI
    289..1095    +  CDS            mlaF: MLAF_ECOLI - Also known as yrbF. Experimental evidence at protein level: Swiss-Prot protein existence level 1. Part of the ABC transporter complex MlaFEDB, which is involved in a phospholipid transport pathway that maintains lipid asymmetry in the outer membrane by retrograde trafficking of phospholipids from the outer membrane to the inner membrane. Responsible for energy coupling to the transport system. From Escherichia coli (strain K12).
   1106..1396    +  CDS            mlaB: MLAB_ECOLI - Also known as yrbB. Experimental evidence at protein level: Swiss-Prot protein existence level 1. Part of the ABC transporter complex MlaFEDB, which is involved in a phospholipid transport pathway that maintains lipid asymmetry in the outer membrane by retrograde trafficking of phospholipids from the outer membrane to the inner membrane (PubMed:19383799, PubMed:27529189). MlaB plays critical roles in both the assembly and activity of the complex. May act by modulating MlaF structure and stability (PubMed:27529189). From Escherichia coli (strain K12).
   1422..1471    +  CDS            SET1 (fragment): solubility-enhancement tag derived from T7 phage gene 10B
   1479..1526    +  terminator     T7 terminator: transcription terminator for bacteriophage T7 RNA polymerase
   1563..1991    +  rep_origin     f1 ori (sequence partly withheld): f1 bacteriophage origin of replication; arrow indicates direction of (+) strand synthesis
   2093..2126    +  protein_bind   loxP: Cre-mediated recombination occurs in the 8-bp core sequence (GCATACAT). Cre recombinase
   2156..2174    +  misc_feature   MCS (fragment): pBluescript multiple cloning site
   2205..2309    +  promoter       AmpR promoter: bla
   2310..3170    +  CDS            AmpR: β-lactamase; bla; confers resistance to ampicillin, carbenicillin, and related antibiotics
   3341..3929    +  rep_origin     ori: high-copy-number ColE1/pMB1/pBR322/pUC origin of replication
   4115..4254    -  misc_feature   bom: basis of mobility region from pBR322
   4356..4547    -  CDS            rop: Rop protein, which maintains plasmids at low copy number; rop
   4564..4944    +  CDS            YPB1_ECOLX: Protein predicted: Swiss-Prot protein existence level 4. From Escherichia coli.
   5016..5307    -  CDS            TcR (fragment): tetracycline efflux protein; tet; confers resistance to tetracycline
   5322..5343    -  protein_bind   CAP binding site: CAP binding activates transcription in the presence of cAMP. E. coli catabolite activator protein
   5356..6438    -  CDS            lacI: lac repressor; lacI; The lac repressor binds to the lac operator to inhibit transcription in E. coli. This inhibition can be relieved by adding lactose or isopropyl-β-D-thiogalactopyranoside (IPTG).
   6439..6516    -  promoter       lacI promoter: lacI
   6524..139     -  CDS            TcR (fragment) (across the origin): tetracycline efflux protein; tet; confers resistance to tetracycline
