[The description below was written by a language model from this plasmid's Addgene catalogue record and pLannotate feature annotations shown in this document.]
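Description:
pBEL1305 is a bacterial expression plasmid built on the pET21a backbone for co-producing the E. coli proteins MlaF and MlaB. It replicates from a ColE1/pMB1-type origin and is selected with ampicillin through the bla (AmpR) gene. The record lists it as high copy, although the annotation also shows the pBR322-derived rop gene and bom region, which are normally associated with lower copy number. An f1 phage origin is present, along with backbone remnants such as tetracycline-resistance gene fragments. A loxP site and a short pBluescript-type polylinker fragment lie upstream of the AmpR promoter, and the record assigns them no role.

The roughly 1.15 kb insert, assembled by Gibson cloning, sits between a T7 promoter with an adjacent lac operator and a T7 terminator. The plasmid-borne lacI gene supplies repressor, so transcription depends on T7 RNA polymerase in a suitable host and is inducible with IPTG. According to the catalogue entry, MlaF carries an N-terminal 6xHis tag followed by a TEV protease site, which allows affinity purification and later tag removal. These elements are not separately annotated in the feature table, but there is space for them upstream of the mlaF coding sequence. The mlaB reading frame begins a few bases after mlaF ends, so the two appear to be expressed as separate proteins from one transcript, with untagged MlaB expected to co-purify with tagged MlaF.

MlaF is the ATPase subunit and MlaB an accessory subunit of the MlaFEDB ABC transporter, which maintains outer-membrane lipid asymmetry. The construct was used to produce the MlaFB subcomplex for structural study of how this transporter is regulated.
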