Addgene plasmid #155143: pBEL1305
Purpose: Expresses MlaFB, His tag on MlaF N-term
Depositing lab: Gira Bhabha & Damian Ekiert. Depositing organization: NYU Grossman School of Medicine. Publication: Structure of MlaFB uncovers novel mechanisms of ABC transporter regulation. Kolich LR, Chang YT, Coudray N, Giacometti SI, MacRae MR, Isom GL, Teran EM, Bhabha G, Ekiert DC. Elife. 2020 Jun 30;9. pii: 60030. doi: 10.7554/eLife.60030. PubMed 32602838.
Backbone
  Vector backbone: pET21a
  Backbone manufacturer: Thermo Fisher
  Backbone size w/o insert (bp): 5518
  Total vector size (bp): 6668
Growth in bacteria
  Bacterial resistance: Ampicillin, 100 μg/mL
  Growth temperature: 37°C
  Growth strain: DH5alpha
  Copy number: High Copy
Gene/Insert
  Gene/Insert name: (6xHis-TEV-MlaF)-MlaB
  Species: E. coli
  Insert size (bp): 1150
  Promoter: T7 promoter
  Cloning method: Gibson Cloning
  Sequencing primers: 5′ NA; 3′ NA
Terms and licenses: Academic/Nonprofit Terms; Industry Terms: Not Available to Industry
How to cite: pBEL1305 was a gift from Gira Bhabha & Damian Ekiert (Addgene plasmid # 155143 ; http://n2t.net/addgene:155143 ; RRID:Addgene_155143)
